>Addgene plasmid #104206 | pHH0103 NEDD4L WW domain #3 | addgene full sequence | sequence record 202575 | Addgene NGS Result
ATGTCCCCTATACTAGGTTATTGGAAAATTAAGGGCCTTGTGCAACCCACTCGACTTCTTTTGGAATATC
TTGAAGAAAAATATGAAGAGCATTTGTATGAGCGCGATGAAGGTGATAAATGGCGAAACAAAAAGTTTGA
ATTGGGTTTGGAGTTTCCCAATCTTCCTTATTATATTGATGGTGATGTTAAATTAACACAGTCTATGGCC
ATCATACGTTATATAGCTGACAAGCACAACATGTTGGGTGGTTGTCCAAAAGAGCGTGCAGAGATTTCAA
TGCTTGAAGGAGCGGTTTTGGATATTAGATACGGTGTTTCGAGAATTGCATATAGTAAAGACTTTGAAAC
TCTCAAAGTTGATTTTCTTAGCAAGCTACCTGAAATGCTGAAAATGTTCGAAGATCGTTTATGTCATAAA
ACATATTTAAATGGTGATCATGTAACCCATCCTGACTTCATGTTGTATGACGCTCTTGATGTTGTTTTAT
ACATGGACCCAATGTGCCTGGATGCGTTCCCAAAATTAGTTTGTTTTAAAAAACGTATTGAAGCTATCCC
ACAAATTGATAAGTACTTGAAATCCAGCAAGTATATAGCATGGCCTTTGCAGGGCTGGCAAGCCACGTTT
GGTGGTGGCGACCATCCTCCAAAATCGGATCTGGAAGTTCTGTTCCAGGGGCCCCTGTCCAGCGGTCTGG
TTCCGCGTGGTTCCGGTACCGCGGCCCAGCCGGCCGAAAACCTGTATTTTCAGGGTCGTCGTGCAAGCGT
GGAGCTCACGCAGAGCTTTCTGCCGCCGGGCTGGGAAATGCGTATTGCGCCGAACGGTCGCCCGTTTTTC
ATCGATCATAATACCAAAACCACGACCTGGGAAGATCCGCGTCTGAAATTCCCGTAGGCGGCCGCATA
[142 nt withheld, positions 909-1050]
C
[98 nt withheld, positions 1052-1149]
AGTTTGTACTGGTGACGAAACTCAGTGTCTAGCTAGAGTGGC
[149 nt withheld, positions 1192-1340]
TGGTTTCATTGGTGACGTTTCCGGCCTTGCTAATGGTAATGGT
[62 nt withheld, positions 1384-1445]
ACCTTTAATGAATAATTTCCGTCAATATTTACCTTCCCTCCCTCAATCGGTTGAATGTCGCCCTTTTGTC
TTTGGCGCTGGTAAACCATATGAA
[86 nt withheld, positions 1540-1625]
T
[54 nt withheld, positions 1627-1680]
CTAGCGCCGCCCTATACCTTGTCTGCCTCCCCGCGTTGCGTCGCGGTGCATGGAGCCGGGCCACCTCGAC
CTGAATGGAAGCCGGCGGCACCTCGCTAACGGATTCACCACTCCAAGAATTGGAGCCAATCAATTCTTGC
GGAGAACTGTGAATGCGCAAACCAACCCTTGGCAGAACATATCCATCGCGTCCGCCATCTCCAGCAGCCG
CACGCGGCGCATCTCGGGCAGCGTTGGGTCCTGGCCACGGGTGCGCATGATCGTGCTCCTGTCGTTGAGG
ACCCGGCTAGGCTGGCGGGGTTGCCTTACTGGTTAGCAGAATGAATCACCGATACGCGAGCGAACGTGAA
GCGACTGCTGCTGCAAAACGTCTGCGACCTGAGCAACAACATGAATGGTCTTCGGTTTCCGTGTTTCGTA
AAGTCTGGAAACGCGGAAGTCAGCGCCCTGCACCATTATGTTCCGGATCTGCATCGCAGGATGCTGCTGG
CTACCCTGTGGAACACCTACATCTGTATTAACGAAGCGCTGGCATTGACCCTGAGTGATTTTTCTCTGGT
CCCGCCGCATCCATACCGCCAGTTGTTTACCCTCACAACGTTCCAGTAACCGGGCATGTTCATCATCAGT
AACCCGTATCGTGAGCATCCTCTCTCGTTTCATCGGTATCATTACCCCCATGAACAGAAATCCCCCTTAC
ACGGAGGCATCAGTGACCAAACAGGAAAAAACCGCCCTTAACATGGCCCGCTTTATCAGAAGCCAGACAT
TAACGCTTCTGGAGAAACTCAACGAGCTGGACGCGGATGAACAGGCAGACATCTGTGAATCGCTTCACGA
CCACGCTGATGAGCTTTACCGCAGGATCCGCGAAATTGTAAGCGTTAATATTTTGTTAAAATTCGCGTTA
AATTTTTGTTAAATCAGCTCATTTTTTAACCAATAGGCCGAAATCGGCAAAATCCCTTATAAATCAAAAG
AATAGACCGAGATAGGGTTGAGTGTTGTTCCAGTTTGGAACAAGAGTCCACTATTAAAGAACGTGGACTC
CAACGTCAAAGG
[49 nt withheld, positions 2743-2791]
T
[91 nt withheld, positions 2793-2883]
G
[124 nt withheld, positions 2885-3008]
CGCGGATCCTGCCTCGCGCGTTTCGGTGATGACGGTGAAAACCTCTGACACATGCAGCTCCCGGAGACGG
TCACAGCTTGTCTGTAAGCGGATGCCGGGAGCAGACAAGCCCGTCAGGGCGCGTCAGCGGGTGTTGGCGG
GTGTCGGGGCGCAGCCATGACCCAGTCACGTAGCGATAGCGGAGTGTATACTGGCTTAACTATGCGGCAT
CAGAGCAGATTGTACTGAGAGTGCACCATATGCGGTGTGAAATACCGCACAGATGCGTAAGGAGAAAATA
CCGCATCAGGCGCTCTTCCGCTTCCTCGCTCACTGACTCGCTGCGCTCGGTCGTTCGGCTGCGGCGAGCG
GTATCAGCTCACTCAAAGGCGGTAATACGGTTATCCACAGAATCAGGGGATAACGCAGGAAAGAACATGT
GAGCAAAAGGCCAGCAAAAGGCCAGGAACCGTAAAAAGGCCGCGTTGCTGGCGTTTTTCCATAGGCTCCG
CCCCCCTGACGAGCATCACAAAAATCGACGCTCAAGTCAGAGGTGGCGAAACCCGACAGGACTATAAAGA
TACCAGGGTTTCCCCCTGGAAGCTCCCTCGTGCGCTCTCCTGTTCCGACCCTGCCGCTTACCGGATACCT
GTCCGCCTTTCTCCCTTCGGGAAGCGTGGCGCTTTCTCATAGCTCACGCTGTAGGTATCTCAGTTCGGTG
TAGGTCGTTCGCTCCAAGCTGGGCTGTGTGCACGAACCCCCCGTTCAGCCCGACCGCTGCGCCTTATCCG
GTAACTATCGTCTTGAGTCCAACCCGGTAAGACACGACTTATCGCCACTGGCAGCAGCCACTGGTAACAG
GATTAGCAGAGCGAGGTATGTAGGCGGTGCTACAGAGTTCTTGAAGTGGTGGCCTAACTACGGCTACACT
AGAAGGACAGTATTTGGTATCTGCGCTCTGCTGAAGCCAGTTACCTTCGGAAAAAGAGTTGGTAGCTCTT
GATCCGGCAAACAAACCACCGCTGGTAGCGGTGGTTTTTTTGTTTGCAAGCAGCAGATTACGCGCAGAAA
AAAAGGATCTCAAGAAGATCCTTTGATCTTTTCTACGGGGTCTGACGCTCAGTGGAACGAAAACTCACGT
TAAGGGATTTTGGTCATGAGATTATCAAAAAGGATCTTCACCTAGATCCTTTTAAATTAAAAATGAAGTT
TTAAATCAATCTAAAGTATATATGAGTAAACTTGGTCTGACAGTTACCAATGCTTAATCAGTGAGGCACC
TATCTCAGCGATCTGTCTATTTCGTTCATCCATAGTTGCCTGACTCCCCGTCGTGTAGATAACTACGATA
CGGGAGGGCTTACCATCTGGCCCCAGTGCTGCAATGATACCGCGAGACCCACGCTCACCGGCTCCAGATT
TATCAGCAATAAACCAGCCAGCCGGAAGGGCCGAGCGCAGAAGTGGTCCTGCAACTTTATCCGCCTCCAT
CCAGTCTATTAATTGTTGCCGGGAAGCTAGAGTAAGTAGTTCGCCAGTTAATAGTTTGCGCAACGTTGTT
GCCATTGCTGCAGGCATCGTGGTGTCACGCTCGTCGTTTGGTATGGCTTCATTCAGCTCCGGTTCCCAAC
GATCAAGGCGAGTTACATGATCCCCCATGTTGTGCAAAAAAGCGGTTAGCTCCTTCGGTCCTCCGATCGT
TGTCAGAAGTAAGTTGGCCGCAGTGTTATCACTCATGGTTATGGCAGCACTGCATAATTCTCTTACTGTC
ATGCCATCCGTAAGATGCTTTTCTGTGACTGGTGAGTACTCAACCAAGTCATTCTGAGAATAGTGTATGC
GGCGACCGAGTTGCTCTTGCCCGGCGTCAACACGGGATAATACCGCGCCACATAGCAGAACTTTAAAAGT
GCTCATCATTGGAAAACGTTCTTCGGGGCGAAAACTCTCAAGGATCTTACCGCTGTTGAGATCCAGTTCG
ATGTAACCCACTCGTGCACCCAACTGATCTTCAGCATCTTTTACTTTCACCAGCGTTTCTGGGTGAGCAA
AAACAGGAAGGCAAAATGCCGCAAAAAAGGGAATAAGGGCGACACGGAAATGTTGAATACTCATACTCTT
CCTTTTTCAATATTATTGAAGCATTTATCAGGGTTATTGTCTCATGAGCGGATACATATTTGAATGTATT
TAGAAAAATAAACAAATAGGGGTTCCGCGCACATTTCCCCGAAAAGTGCCACCTGACGTCTAAGAAACCA
TTATTATCATGACATTAACCTATAAAAATAGGCGTATCACGAGGCCCTTTCGTCTTCAAGAATTCCCGAC
ACCATCGAATGGTGCAAAACCTTTCGCGGTATGGCATGATAGCGCCCGGAAGAGAGTCAATTCAGGGTGG
TGAATGTGAAACCAGTAACGTTATACGATGTCGCAGAGTATGCCGGTGTCTCTTATCAGACCGTTTCCCG
CGTGGTGAACCAGGCCAGCCACGTTTCTGCGAAAACGCGGGAAAAAGTGGAAGCGGCGATGGCGGAGCTG
AATTACATTCCCAACCGCGTGGCACAACAACTGGCGGGCAAACAGTCGTTGCTGATTGGCGTTGCCACCT
CCAGTCTGGCCCTGCACGCGCCGTCGCAAATTGTCGCGGCGATTAAATCTCGCGCCGATCAACTGGGTGC
CAGCGTGGTGGTGTCGATGGTAGAACGAAGCGGCGTCGAAGCCTGTAAAGCGGCGGTGCACAATCTTCTC
GCGCAACGCGTCAGTGGGCTGATCATTAACTATCCGCTGGATGACCAGGATGCCATTGCTGTGGAAGCTG
CCTGCACTAATGTTCCGGCGTTATTTCTTGATGTCTCTGACCAGACACCCATCAACAGTATTATTTTCTC
CCATGAAGACGGTACGCGACTGGGCGTGGAGCATCTGGTCGCATTGGGTCACCAGCAAATCGCGCTGTTA
GCGGGCCCATTAAGTTCTGTCTCGGCGCGTCTGCGTCTGGCTGGCTGGCATAAATATCTCACTCGCAATC
AAATTCAGCCGATAGCGGAACGGGAAGGCGACTGGAGTGCCATGTCCGGTTTTCAACAAACCATGCAAAT
GCTGAATGAGGGCATCGTTCCCACTGCGATGCTGGTTGCCAACGATCAGATGGCGCTGGGCGCAATGCGC
GCCATTACCGAGTCCGGGCTGCGCGTTGGTGCGGATATCTCGGTAGTGGGATACGACGATACCGAAGACA
GCTCATGTTATATCCCGCCGTTAACCACCATCAAACAGGATTTTCGCCTGCTGGGGCAAACCAGCGTGGA
CCGCTTGCTGCAACTCTCTCAGGGCCAGGCGGTGAAGGGCAATCAGCTGTTGCCCGTCTCACTGGTGAAA
AGAAAAACCACCCTGGCGCCCAATACGCAAACCGCCTCTCCCCGCGCGTTGGCCGATTCATTAATGCAGC
TGGCACGACAGGTTTCCCGACTGGAAAGCGGGCAGTGAGCGCAACGCAATTAATGTAAGTTAGCTCACTC
ATTAGGCACAATTCTCATGTTTGACAGCTTATCATCGACTGCACGGTGCACCAATGCTTCTGGCGTCAGG
CAGCCATCGGAAGCTGTGGTATGGCTGTGCAGGTCGTAAATCACTGCATAATTCGTGTCGCTCAAGGCGC
ACTCCCGTTCTGGATAATGTTTTTTGCGCCGACATCATAACGGTTCTGGCAAATATTCTGAAATGAGCTG
TTGACAATTAATCATCGGCTCGTATAATGTGTGGAATTGTGAGCGGATAACAATTTCACACAGGAAACAG
CCAGTCCGTTTAGGTGTTTTCACGAGCACTTCACCAACAAGGACCATAGATTATGAAAATCGAAGAACAC
CATCACCATCACCATTCCAGCGGTAAGCTT
Features (pLannotate 1.2.2; 22 found; start..end, strand, type, name):
      1..654     +  CDS            GST26_SCHJA: Experimental evidence at protein level: Swiss-Prot protein existence level 1. GST isoenzymes appear to play a central role in the parasite detoxification system. Other functions are also suspected including a role in increasing the solubility of haematin in the parasite gut. From Schistosoma japonicum (Blood fluke).
    736..755     +  CDS            TEV site (fragment): tobacco etch virus (TEV) protease recognition and cleavage site
    778..894     +  CDS            NEDD4L (fragment): NED4L_HUMAN - Also known as KIAA0439, NEDL3. Experimental evidence at protein level: Swiss-Prot protein existence level 1. E3 ubiquitin-protein ligase which accepts ubiquitin from an E2 ubiquitin-conjugating enzyme in the form of a thioester and then directly transfers the ubiquitin to targeted substrates. Inhibits TGF- beta signaling by triggering SMAD2 and TGFBR1 ubiquitination and proteasome-dependent degradation. Promotes ubiquitination and internalization of various plasma membrane channels such as ENaC, SCN2A/Nav1.2, SCN3A/Nav1.3, SCN5A/Nav1.5, SCN9A/Nav1.7, SCN10A/Nav1.8, KCNA3/Kv1.3, K
    913..960     +  terminator     fd terminator (sequence withheld): central terminator from bacteriophage fd (Otsuka and Kunisawa, 1982)
    965..1177    +  CDS            M13 gene III (fragment) (sequence partly withheld): pIII; III; minor coat protein
   1192..1662    +  CDS            M13 gene III (fragment) (sequence partly withheld): pIII; III; minor coat protein
   1684..1754    +  CDS            TcR (fragment): tetracycline efflux protein; tet; confers resistance to tetracycline
   1996..2376    -  CDS            YPB1_ECOLX: Protein predicted: Swiss-Prot protein existence level 4. From Escherichia coli.
   2393..2544    +  CDS            rop (fragment): Rop protein, which maintains plasmids at low copy number; rop
   2580..3008    -  rep_origin     f1 ori (sequence partly withheld): f1 bacteriophage origin of replication; arrow indicates direction of (+) strand synthesis
   3017..3056    +  CDS            rop (fragment): Rop protein, which maintains plasmids at low copy number; rop
   3158..3298    +  misc_feature   bom: basis of mobility region from pBR322
   3484..4071    -  rep_origin     ori: high-copy-number ColE1/pMB1/pBR322/pUC origin of replication
   4242..5102    -  CDS            AmpR: β-lactamase; bla; confers resistance to ampicillin, carbenicillin, and related antibiotics
   5103..5207    -  promoter       AmpR promoter: bla
   5316..5393    +  promoter       lacIq promoter: lacI (mutant); In the lacIq allele, a single base change in the promoter boosts expression of the lacI gene about 10-fold.
   5394..6476    +  CDS            lacI: lac repressor; lacI; The lac repressor binds to the lac operator to inhibit transcription in E. coli. This inhibition can be relieved by adding lactose or isopropyl-β-D-thiogalactopyranoside (IPTG).
   6489..6510    +  protein_bind   CAP binding site: CAP binding activates transcription in the presence of cAMP. E. coli catabolite activator protein
   6529..6546    +  promoter       tet promoter (fragment): E. coli promoter for tetracycline efflux protein gene
   6719..6747    +  promoter       tac promoter: strong E. coli promoter; hybrid between the trp and lac UV5 promoters
   6755..6771    +  protein_bind   lac operator: The lac repressor binds to the lac operator to inhibit transcription in E. coli. This inhibition can be relieved by adding lactose or isopropyl-β-D-thiogalactopyranoside (IPTG). lac repressor encoded by lacI
   6856..6873    +  CDS            6xHis: 6xHis affinity tag
