[The description below was written by a language model from this plasmid's Addgene catalogue record and pLannotate feature annotations shown in this document.]
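Description:
pHH0103 NEDD4L WW domain #3 is a 6,888 bp bacterial expression plasmid that produces the third WW domain of the human E3 ubiquitin ligase NEDD4L as a GST fusion protein in E. coli. It is maintained through a ColE1/pMB1-type origin and selected with ampicillin via the β-lactamase gene. An f1 origin and the pBR322 bom region are also present. The backbone appears to descend from a phage-display phagemid. Fragments of M13 gene III lie downstream of the insert, after an fd terminator, alongside remnants of the tetracycline resistance gene and rop. These look like leftovers and are not expected to be part of the expressed product.

Expression is driven by the tac promoter with an adjacent lac operator, and the plasmid carries lacI under the lacIq promoter, so transcription is repressed until induced with IPTG. On the circular map, a 6xHis tag is annotated just upstream of the Schistosoma japonicum GST coding sequence. The fusion therefore probably carries both affinity handles at its N-terminus, although the catalogue entry lists only GST. GST is followed by a linker containing a TEV protease cleavage site, which allows the tags to be removed after purification. Next comes the short WW domain segment, which is codon optimized for bacteria and was cloned between SfiI and NotI sites. The catalogue gives the insert as 108 bp, while the annotated NEDD4L match spans slightly more.

The stated purpose is bacterial expression of this isolated domain. The record names no specific downstream assays. Purified WW domains of this kind are generally used to study binding to proline-rich peptide motifs.
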