Addgene plasmid #104206: pHH0103 NEDD4L WW domain #3
Purpose: Bacterial expression of WW domain #3 from NEDD4L
Depositing lab: Sachdev Sidhu & Marius Sudol. Depositing organization: University of Toronto.
Backbone
  Vector backbone: pHH0103
  Vector type: Bacterial Expression
Growth in bacteria
  Bacterial resistance: Ampicillin, 100 μg/mL
  Growth temperature: 37°C
  Growth strain: DH5alpha
  Copy number: Unknown
Gene/Insert
  Gene/Insert name: NEDD4L WW domain #3
  Species: H. sapiens (human)
  Insert size (bp): 108
  Mutation: codon optimized for expression in bacteria
  Entrez Gene: NEDD4L (a.k.a. NEDD4-2, NEDD4.2, PVNH7, RSP5, hNEDD4-2)
  Promoter: tac
  Tag / fusion protein: GST (N terminal on backbone)
  Cloning method: Restriction Enzyme; 5′ cloning site SfiI (unknown if destroyed); 3′ cloning site NotI (unknown if destroyed)
  Sequencing primers: 5′ pGEX-5'
Terms and licenses: Academic/Nonprofit Terms; Industry Terms: Not Available to Industry
Depositor comments: Amino acid sequence: Linker - ENLYFQGRRASV(gagctc) and WW domain - TQSFLPPGWEMRIAPNGRPFFIDHNTKTTTWEDPRLKFP
How to cite: pHH0103 NEDD4L WW domain #3 was a gift from Sachdev Sidhu & Marius Sudol (Addgene plasmid # 104206 ; http://n2t.net/addgene:104206 ; RRID:Addgene_104206)
