>Addgene plasmid #104206 | pHH0103 NEDD4L WW domain #3 | depositor partial sequence | sequence record 197358 | WW domain with linker
TTTCTGCCGCCGGGCTGGGAAATGCGTATTGCGCCGAACGGTCGCCCGTTTTTCATCGATCATAATACCA
AAACCACGACCTGGGAAGATCCGCGTCTGAAATTCCCG
